>Addgene plasmid #41853 | pVLAD8L | depositor partial sequence | sequence record 56646 | pVLAD8L sequence 3751 bps
GTGGCCAGTACTTACGGATTTCCTTGAAGAGAGTGAGTTTTTGGTTCTTGCCGGGTCCCAGGAAAGGATC
AGATCTTCAATATTGGCCATTAGCCATATTATTCATTGGTTATATAGCATAAATCAATATTGGCTATTGG
CCATTGCATACGTTGTATCTATATCATAATATGTACATTTATATTGGCTCATGTCCAATATGACCGCCAT
GTTGGCATTGATTATTGACTAGTTATTAATAGTAATCAATTACGGGGTCATTAGTTCATAGCCCATATAT
GGAGTTCCGCGTTACATAACTTACGGTAAATGGCCCGCCTGGCTGACCGCCCAACGACCCCCGCCCATTG
ACGTCAATAATGACGTATGTTCCCATAGTAACGCCAATAGGGACTTTCCATTGACGTCAATGGGTGGAGT
ATTTACGGTAAACTGCCCACTTGGCAGTACATCAAGTGTATCATATGCCAAGTCCGCCCCCTATTGACGT
CAATGACGGTAAATGGCCCGCCTGGCATTATGCCCAGTACATGACCTTACGGGACTTTCCTACTTGGCAG
TACATCTACGTATTAGTCATCGCTATTACCATGGTGATGCGGTTTTGGCAGTACACCAATGGGCGTGGAT
AGCGGTTTGACTCACGGGGATTTCCAAGTCTCCACCCCATTGACGTCAATGGGAGTTTGTTTTGGCACCA
AAATCAACGGGACTTTCCAAAATGTCGTAATAACCCCGCCCCGTTGACGCAAATGGGCGGTAGGCGTGTA
CGGTGGGAGGTCTATATAAGCAGAGCTCGTTTAGTGAACCGTCAGATCACTAGAAGCTTTATTGCGGTAG
TTTATCACAGTTAAATTGCTAACGCAGTCAGTGCTTCTGACACAACAGTCTCGAACTTAAGCTGCAGAAG
TTGGTCGTGAGGCACTGGGCAGGTAAGTATCAAGGTTACAAGACAGGTTTAAGGAGACCAATAGAAACTG
GGCTTGTCGAGACAGAGAAGACTCTTGCGTTTCTGATAGGCACCTATTGGTCTTACTGACATCCACTTTG
CCTTTCTCTCCACAGGTGTCCACTCCCAGTTCAATTACAGCTCTTAAGGCTAGAGTACTTAATACGACTC
ACTATAGGCTAGCCTCGAGAATTGCCACCATGGATATGAGAGTTCCTGCTCAATTGCTGGGGTTGCTCTT
GCTCTGGTTTCCTGGCGAATTCACGCGTGGTACCTCTAGAGTCGACCCGGGCGGCCGCATTGGAAGTTCT
GTTTCAAGGGCCTGGGAGCGACAAAACTCACACATGCCCACCGTGCCCAGCACCTGAACTCCTGGGGGGA
CCGTCAGTCTTCCTCTTCCCCCCAAAACCCAAGGACACCCTCATGATCTCCCGGACCCCTGAGGTCACAT
GCGTGGTGGTGGACGTGAGCCACGAAGACCCTGAGGTCAAGTTCAACTGGTACGTGGACGGCGTGGAGGT
GCATAATGCCAAGACAAAGCCGCGGGAGGAGCAGTACAACAGCACGTACCGTGTGGTCAGCGTCCTCACC
GTCCTGCACCAGGACTGGCTGAATGGCAAGGAGTACAAGTGCAAGGTCTCCAACAAAGCCCTCCCAGCCC
CCATCGAGAAAACCATCTCCAAAGCCAAAGGGCAGCCCCGAGAACCACAGGTGTACACCCTGCCCCCATC
CCGGGAGGAGATGACCAAGAACCAGGTCAGCCTGACCTGCCTGGTCAAAGGCTTCTATCCCAGCGACATC
GCCGTGGAGTGGGAGAGCAATGGGCAGCCGGAGAACAACTACAAGACCACGCCTCCCGTGCTGGACTCCG
ACGGCTCCTTCTTCCTCTACAGCAAGCTCACCGTGGACAAGAGCAGGTGGCAGCAGGGGAACGTCTTCTC
ATGCTCCGTGATGCATGAGGGTCTGCACAACCACTACACGCAGAAGAGCCTCTCCCTGTCTCCGGGTAAA
CACCATCACCATCACCATTAGAATCAACCTCTGGATTACAAAATTTGTGAAAGATTGACTGGTATTCTTA
ACTATGTTGCTCCTTTTACGCTATGTGGATACGCTGCTTTAATGCCTTTGTATCATGCTATTGCTTCCCG
TATGGCTTTCATTTTCTCCTCCTTGTATAAATCCTGGTTGCTGTCTCTTTATGAGGAGTTGTGGCCCGTT
GTCAGGCAACGTGGCGTGGTGTGCACTGTGTTTGCTGACGCAACCCCCACTGGTTGGGGCATTGCCACCA
CCTGTCAGCTCCTTTCCGGGACTTTCGCTTTCCCCCTCCCTATTGCCACGGCGGAACTCATCGCCGCCTG
CCTTGCCCGCTGCTGGACAGGGGCTCGGCTGTTGGGCACTGACAATTCCGTGGTGTTGTCGGGGAAGCTG
ACGTCCTTTCCATGGCTGCTCGCCTGTGTTGCCACCTGGATTCTGCGCGGGACGTCCTTCTGCTACGTCC
CTTCGGCCCTCAATCCAGCGGACCTTCCTTCCCGCGGCCTGCTGCCGGCTCTGCGGCCTCTTCCGCGTCT
TCGCCTTCGCCCTCAGACGAGTCGGATCTCCCTTTGGGCCGCCTCCCCGCCTGAGACATGATAAGATACA
TTGATGAGTTTGGACAAACCACAACTAGAATGCAGTGAAAAAAATGCTTTATTTGTGAAATTTGTGATGC
TATTGCTTTATTTGTAACCATTATAAGCTGCAATAAACAAGTTAACAACAACAATTGCATTCATTTTATG
TTTCAGGTTCAGGGGGAGATGTGGGAGGTTTTTTAAAGCAAGTAAAACCTCTACAAATGTGGTAGGATCC
GCGCCCGATGGTGGGACGGTATGAATAATCCGGAATATTTATAGGTTTTTTTATTACAAAACTGTTACGA
AAACAGTAAAATACTTATTTATTTGCGAGATGGTTATCATTTTAATTATCTCCATGATATCAGCAACTAT
ATATTGATAGACATTTCCAGTTTGTGATATTAGTTTGTGCGTCTCATTACAATGGCTGTTATTTTTAACA
ACAAACAACTGCTCGCAGACAATAGTATAGAAAAGGGAGGTGAACTGTTTTTGTTTAACGGTTCGTACAA
CATTTTGGAAAGTTATGTTAATCCGGTGCTGCTAAAAAATGGTGTAATTGAACTAGAAGAAGCTGCGTAC
TATGCCGGCAACATATTGTACAAAACCGACGATCCCAAATTCATTGATTATATAAATTTAATAATTAAAG
CAACACACTCCGAAGAACTACCAGAAAATAGCACTGTTGTAAATTACAGAAAAACTATGCGCAGCGGTAC
TATACACCCCATTAAAAAAGACATATATATTTATGACAACAAAAAATTTACTCTATACGATAGATACATA
TATGGGATACGATAATAACTATGTTAATTTTTATGAGGAGAAAAATGAAAAAGAGAAKGAATACGAAGAA
GAAGACGACAAGGCGTCTAGTTTATGTGAAAATAAAATTATATTGTCGCAAATTAACTGTGAATCATTTG
AAAATGATTTTAAATATTACCTCAGCGATTATAACTACGCGTTTTCAATTATAGATAATACTACAAATGT
TCTTGTTGCGTTTGGTTTGTATCGTTAATAAAAAACAAATTTGACATTTATAATTGTTTTATTATTCAAT
AATTACAAATAGGATTGAGACCCTTGCAGTTGCCAGCAAACGGACAGAGCTTGTCGACAGTTTTCATTTT
TTGGCAGTTTGGTGGTTTATACACATCTTGGATTTGATAAA
