>Addgene plasmid #41853 | pVLAD8L | addgene partial sequence | sequence record 58219 | chim-int-F 5'-TCTTACTGACATCCACTTTGCC-3'
TTAAGGCTAGAGTACTTAATACGACTCACTATAGGCTAGCCTCGAGAATTGCCACCATGGATATGAGAGT
TCCTGCTCAATTGCTGGGGTTGCTCTTGCTCTGGTTTCCTGGCGAATTCACGCGTGGTACCTCTAGAGTC
GACCCGGGCGGCCGCATTGGAAGTTCTGTTTCAAGGGCCTGGGAGCGACAAAACTCACACATGCCCACCG
TGCCCAGCACCTGAACTCCTGGGGGGACCGTCAGTCTTCCTCTTCCCCCCAAAACCCAAGGACACCCTCA
TGATCTCCCGGACCCCTGAGGTCACATGCGTGGTGGTGGACGTGAGCCACGAAGACCCTGAGGTCAAGTT
CAACTGGTACGTGGACGGCGTGGAGGTGCATAATGCCAAGACAAAGCCGCGGGAGGAGCAGTACAACAGC
ACGTACCGTGTGGTCAGCGTCCTCACCGTCCTGCACCAGGACTGGCTGAATGGCAAGGAGTACAAGTGCA
AGGTCTCCAACAAAGCCCTCCCAGCCCCCATCGAGAAAACCATCTCCAAAGCCAAAGGGCAGCCCCGAGA
ACCACAGGTGTACACCCTGCCCCCATCCCGGGAGGAGATGACCAAGAACCAGGTCAGCCTGACCTGCCTG
GTCAAAGGCTTCTATCCCAGCGACATCGCCGTGGAGTGGGAGAGCAATGGGCAGCCGGAGAACAACTACA
AGACCACGCCTCCCGTGCTGGACTCCGACGGCTCCTTCTTCCTCTACAGCAAGCTCACCGTGGACAAGAG
CAGGTGGC
