>Addgene plasmid #41853 | pVLAD8L | addgene partial sequence | sequence record 59261 | WPRE-R 5'-CATAGCGTAAAAGGAGCAACA-3'
GAGGTTGATTCTAATGGTGATGGTGATGGTGTTTACCCGGAGACAGGGAGAGGCTCTTCTGCGTGTAGTG
GTTGTGCAGACCCTCATGCATCACGGAGCATGAGAAGACGTTCCCCTGCTGCCACCTGCTCTTGTCCACG
GTGAGCTTGCTGTAGAGGAAGAAGGAGCCGTCGGAGTCCAGCACGGGAGGCGTGGTCTTGTAGTTGTTCT
CCGGCTGCCCATTGCTCTCCCACTCCACGGCGATGTCGCTGGGATAGAAGCCTTTGACCAGGCAGGTCAG
GCTGACCTGGTTCTTGGTCATCTCCTCCCGGGATGGGGGCAGGGTGTACACCTGTGGTTCTCGGGGCTGC
CCTTTGGCTTTGGAGATGGTTTTCTCGATGGGGGCTGGGAGGGCTTTGTTGGAGACCTTGCACTTGTACT
CCTTGCCATTCAGCCAGTCCTGGTGCAGGACGGTGAGGACGCTGACCACACGGTACGTGCTGTTGTACTG
CTCCTCCCGCGGCTTTGTCTTGGCATTATGCACCTCCACGCCGTCCACGTACCAGTTGAACTTGACCTCA
GGGTCTTCGTGGCTCACGTCCACCACCACGCATGTGACCTCAGGGGTCCGGGAGATCATGAGGGTGTCCT
TGGGTTTTGGGGGGAAGAGGAAGACTGACGGTCCCCCCAGGAGTTCAGGTGCTGGGCACGGTGGGCATGT
GTGAGTTTTGTCGCTCCCAGGCCCTTGAAACAGAACTTCCAATGCGGCCGCCCGGGTCGACTCTAGAGGT
ACC
