[The description below was written by a language model from this plasmid's Addgene catalogue record.]
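Description:
pVLAD8L is an empty-backbone vector built on pVL1393, a baculovirus transfer plasmid, and catalogued as a mammalian expression vector. The associated publication describes a BacMam system, in which a recombinant baculovirus generated in insect cells serves as a delivery vehicle to transduce mammalian cells and drive high-level expression of recombinant soluble and membrane glycoproteins for structural studies. In that arrangement, a transfer plasmid of the pVL1393 type normally supplies baculoviral flanking sequences that allow the expression cassette to be recombined into the viral genome, while a mammalian-active promoter in the cassette directs transcription once the virus enters the target cells. The record itself does not list the promoter, any signal sequence, tags, polyadenylation signal or cloning sites, and no feature table is provided, so the exact composition of the cassette, and what the "L" suffix distinguishes from other members of the series, cannot be stated here.

In bacteria the plasmid is maintained at high copy number and selected with ampicillin. No mammalian selection marker is recorded. As an empty backbone, it carries no gene of interest and is intended to receive a user's coding sequence before baculovirus production. The depositor notes that the pVLAD8 constructs are identical to the pVLAD7 vectors described in the publication. The name changed only because pVLAD7 was resequenced and reverified and then relabelled. Distribution is restricted to academic and nonprofit users.
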