Addgene plasmid #41853: pVLAD8L
Purpose: (Empty Backbone)
Depositing lab: Chris Garcia. Depositing organization: Stanford University. Publication: BacMam system for high-level expression of recombinant soluble and membrane glycoproteins for structural studies. Dukkipati A, Park HH, Waghray D, Fischer S, Garcia KC. Protein Expr Purif. 2008 Dec;62(2):160-70. Epub 2008 Aug 22. 10.1016/j.pep.2008.08.004 PubMed 18782620.
Backbone
  Vector backbone: pVL1393
  Backbone manufacturer: Invitrogen
  Vector type: Mammalian Expression
Growth in bacteria
  Bacterial resistance: Ampicillin, 100 μg/mL
  Growth temperature: 37°C
  Growth strain: DH5alpha
  Copy number: High Copy
Terms and licenses: Academic/Nonprofit Terms; Industry Terms: Not Available to Industry
Depositor comments: The pVLAD8 constructs are the same as pVLAD7 described in the publication, pVLAD7 was resequenced and reverified and was labeled as pVLAD8.
How to cite: pVLAD8L was a gift from Chris Garcia (Addgene plasmid # 41853 ; http://n2t.net/addgene:41853 ; RRID:Addgene_41853)
